Addgene plasmid #121213: pUC57-Kan_BR29_00094821
Purpose: Level 0 Golden-Gate compatible vector
Depositing lab: Sophien Kamoun. Depositing organization: Sainsbury Laboratory, Norwich. Publication: A Clone Resource of Magnaporthe oryzae Effectors That Share Sequence and Structural Similarities Across Host-Specific Lineages. Petit-Houdenot Y, Langner T, Harant A, Win J, Kamoun S. Mol Plant Microbe Interact. 2020 Aug;33(8):1032-1035. doi: 10.1094/MPMI-03-20-0052-A. Epub 2020 Jun 22. PubMed 32460610.
Backbone
  Vector backbone: pUC57-Kan
  Backbone size w/o insert (bp): 2626
  Vector type: Golden Gate
  Selectable markers: lacZ
Growth in bacteria
  Bacterial resistance: Kanamycin, 50 μg/mL
  Growth temperature: 37°C
  Growth strain: DH5alpha
  Copy number: High Copy
Gene/Insert
  Gene/Insert name: BR29_00094821
  Mutation: Magnaporthe grisea
  Cloning method: Restriction Enzyme; 5′ cloning site EcoRV (unknown if destroyed); 3′ cloning site EcoRV (unknown if destroyed)
  Sequencing primers: 5′ M13Fw; 3′ M13Rv
Terms and licenses: Academic/Nonprofit Terms; Industry Terms: Not Available to Industry
How to cite: pUC57-Kan_BR29_00094821 was a gift from Sophien Kamoun (Addgene plasmid # 121213 ; http://n2t.net/addgene:121213 ; RRID:Addgene_121213)
