[The description below was written by a language model from this plasmid's Addgene catalogue record and pLannotate feature annotations shown in this document.]
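Description:
pUC57-Kan_BR29_00094821 is a small, high-copy E. coli cloning plasmid that serves as a Level 0 module for Golden Gate assembly. It is built on the pUC57-Kan backbone, which replicates from a ColE1/pUC-type origin and is selected with kanamycin through an aminoglycoside phosphotransferase gene (KanR), here annotated as driven by the bla (AmpR) promoter. The annotation also picks up short backbone remnants of bom, rop and lacI, which are fragments rather than functional genes.

The insert, BR29_00094821, was placed into the EcoRV site of the polylinker, within the lacZα region. In the feature table the lac promoter, operator and CAP binding site are separated from the remaining lacZα fragment by an unannotated stretch of roughly 320 nt, which is consistent with the position of the insert; the insert itself is not annotated. The full sequence is 2,874 nt against a stated 2,626 bp backbone, implying an insert of only about 250 bp. Interruption of lacZα fits the listing of lacZ as a screening marker, and the insert can be read from the flanking M13 forward and reverse primer sites.

The catalogue entry does not describe the gene product directly. It gives Magnaporthe grisea (in the mutation field) as the source, and the associated publication describes a clone resource of Magnaporthe oryzae effectors, so the insert is presumably a candidate effector coding sequence from a blast fungus isolate. The plasmid carries no eukaryotic promoter, tag or terminator. Its role is to store the part for transfer into higher-level Golden Gate expression vectors, but the record does not state the type IIS enzyme or the overhangs used.
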