Features (pLannotate 1.2.2; 10 found; start..end, strand, type, name):
    137..236     +  misc_feature   bom (fragment): basis of mobility region from pBR322
    242..399     -  CDS            lacZα (fragment): LacZα fragment of β-galactosidase; lacZ fragment
    722..738     -  protein_bind   lac operator: The lac repressor binds to the lac operator to inhibit transcription in E. coli. This inhibition can be relieved by adding lactose or isopropyl-β-D-thiogalactopyranoside (IPTG). lac repressor encoded by lacI
    746..776     -  promoter       lac promoter: promoter for the E. coli lac operon
    791..812     -  protein_bind   CAP binding site: CAP binding activates transcription in the presence of cAMP. E. coli catabolite activator protein
    825..917     -  CDS            lacI (fragment): lac repressor; lacI; The lac repressor binds to the lac operator to inhibit transcription in E. coli. This inhibition can be relieved by adding lactose or isopropyl-β-D-thiogalactopyranoside (IPTG).
   1100..1688    -  rep_origin     ori: high-copy-number ColE1/pMB1/pBR322/pUC origin of replication
   1859..2674    -  CDS            KanR: aminoglycoside phosphotransferase; aph(3')-Ia; confers resistance to kanamycin in bacteria or G418 (Geneticin®) in eukaryotes
   2675..2779    -  promoter       AmpR promoter: bla
   2874..35      +  CDS            rop (fragment) (across the origin): Rop protein, which maintains plasmids at low copy number; rop
>Addgene plasmid #121213 | pUC57-Kan_BR29_00094821 | depositor full sequence | sequence record 237950 | pUC57-Kan_BR29_00094821 sequence 2874 bps
TCGCGCGTTTCGGTGATGACGGTGAAAACCTCTGACACATGCAGCTCCCGGAGACGGTCACAGCTTGTCT
GTAAGCGGATGCCGGGAGCAGACAAGCCCGTCAGGGCGCGTCAGCGGGTGTTGGCGGGTGTCGGGGCTGG
CTTAACTATGCGGCATCAGAGCAGATTGTACTGAGAGTGCACCATATGCGGTGTGAAATACCGCACAGAT
GCGTAAGGAGAAAATACCGCATCAGGCGCCATTCGCCATTCAGGCTGCGCAACTGTTGGGAAGGGCGATC
GGTGCGGGCCTCTTCGCTATTACGCCAGCTGGCGAAAGGGGGATGTGCTGCAAGGCGATTAAGTTGGGTA
ACGCCAGGGTTTTCCCAGTCACGACGTTGTAAAACGACGGCCAGTGAATTGACGCGTATTGGGATGGAAC
TTGGTCTCTAAGCTCATCTTCTAGCAGCAGCAGCAGCTGGTGGATTTCTCAAAGTAGAAGAAACAGTAAA
TTTTTCAACTTGAGTCCAATGAGTAATATTACAATTATGATCAACAGTAATAGAAATTTGATCAGTAATC
AAATTAAAAGTTTTAGCAGTAGATGGACCCATAGTACCAGTTTCAACAACAGCACCTTCAAATCTAATAA
CAATATCACAAATAGACATTAGAGACCAAGTTCATCCCAATGGCGCGCCGAGCTTGGCTCGAGCATGGTC
ATAGCTGTTTCCTGTGTGAAATTGTTATCCGCTCACAATTCCACACAACATACGAGCCGGAAGCATAAAG
TGTAAAGCCTGGGGTGCCTAATGAGTGAGCTAACTCACATTAATTGCGTTGCGCTCACTGCCCGCTTTCC
AGTCGGGAAACCTGTCGTGCCAGCTGCATTAATGAATCGGCCAACGCGCGGGGAGAGGCGGTTTGCGTAT
TGGGCGCTCTTCCGCTTCCTCGCTCACTGACTCGCTGCGCTCGGTCGTTCGGCTGCGGCGAGCGGTATCA
GCTCACTCAAAGGCGGTAATACGGTTATCCACAGAATCAGGGGATAACGCAGGAAAGAACATGTGAGCAA
AAGGCCAGCAAAAGGCCAGGAACCGTAAAAAGGCCGCGTTGCTGGCGTTTTTCCATAGGCTCCGCCCCCC
TGACGAGCATCACAAAAATCGACGCTCAAGTCAGAGGTGGCGAAACCCGACAGGACTATAAAGATACCAG
GCGTTTCCCCCTGGAAGCTCCCTCGTGCGCTCTCCTGTTCCGACCCTGCCGCTTACCGGATACCTGTCCG
CCTTTCTCCCTTCGGGAAGCGTGGCGCTTTCTCATAGCTCACGCTGTAGGTATCTCAGTTCGGTGTAGGT
CGTTCGCTCCAAGCTGGGCTGTGTGCACGAACCCCCCGTTCAGCCCGACCGCTGCGCCTTATCCGGTAAC
TATCGTCTTGAGTCCAACCCGGTAAGACACGACTTATCGCCACTGGCAGCAGCCACTGGTAACAGGATTA
GCAGAGCGAGGTATGTAGGCGGTGCTACAGAGTTCTTGAAGTGGTGGCCTAACTACGGCTACACTAGAAG
AACAGTATTTGGTATCTGCGCTCTGCTGAAGCCAGTTACCTTCGGAAAAAGAGTTGGTAGCTCTTGATCC
GGCAAACAAACCACCGCTGGTAGCGGTGGTTTTTTTGTTTGCAAGCAGCAGATTACGCGCAGAAAAAAAG
GATCTCAAGAAGATCCTTTGATCTTTTCTACGGGGTCTGACGCTCAGTGGAACGAAAACTCACGTTAAGG
GATTTTGGTCATGAGATTATCAAAAAGGATCTTCACCTAGATCCTTTTAAATTAAAAATGAAGTTTTAAA
TCAATCTAAAGTATATATGAGTAAACTTGGTCTGACAGTTAGAAAAACTCATCGAGCATCAAATGAAACT
GCAATTTATTCATATCAGGATTATCAATACCATATTTTTGAAAAAGCCGTTTCTGTAATGAAGGAGAAAA
CTCACCGAGGCAGTTCCATAGGATGGCAAGATCCTGGTATCGGTCTGCGATTCCGACTCGTCCAACATCA
ATACAACCTATTAATTTCCCCTCGTCAAAAATAAGGTTATCAAGTGAGAAATCACCATGAGTGACGACTG
AATCCGGTGAGAATGGCAAAAGTTTATGCATTTCTTTCCAGACTTGTTCAACAGGCCAGCCATTACGCTC
GTCATCAAAATCACTCGCATCAACCAAACCGTTATTCATTCGTGATTGCGCCTGAGCGAGACGAAATACG
CGATCGCTGTTAAAAGGACAATTACAAACAGGAATCGAATGCAACCGGCGCAGGAACACTGCCAGCGCAT
CAACAATATTTTCACCTGAATCAGGATATTCTTCTAATACCTGGAATGCTGTTTTCCCAGGGATCGCAGT
GGTGAGTAACCATGCATCATCAGGAGTACGGATAAAATGCTTGATGGTCGGAAGAGGCATAAATTCCGTC
AGCCAGTTTAGTCTGACCATCTCATCTGTAACATCATTGGCAACGCTACCTTTGCCATGTTTCAGAAACA
ACTCTGGCGCATCGGGCTTCCCATACAATCGATAGATTGTCGCACCTGATTGCCCGACATTATCGCGAGC
CCATTTATACCCATATAAATCAGCATCCATGTTGGAATTTAATCGCGGCCTAGAGCAAGACGTTTCCCGT
TGAATATGGCTCATACTCTTCCTTTTTCAATATTATTGAAGCATTTATCAGGGTTATTGTCTCATGAGCG
GATACATATTTGAATGTATTTAGAAAAATAAACAAATAGGGGTTCCGCGCACATTTCCCCGAAAAGTGCC
ACCTGACGTCTAAGAAACCATTATTATCATGACATTAACCTATAAAAATAGGCGTATCACGAGGCCCTTT
CGTC
