>Addgene plasmid #121213 | pUC57-Kan_BR29_00094821 | depositor partial sequence | sequence record 230678 | BR29_00094821
TTGGTCTCTAATGTCTATTTGTGATATTGTTATTAGATTTGAAGGTGCTGTTGTTGAAACTGGTACTATG
GGTCCATCTACTGCTAAAACTTTTAATTTGATTACTGATCAAATTTCTATTACTGTTGATCATAATTGTA
ATATTACTCATTGGACTCAAGTTGAAAAATTTACTGTTTCTTCTACTTTGAGAAATCCACCAGCTGCTGC
TGCTGCTAGAAGATGAGCTTAGAGACCAA
