>Addgene plasmid #121213 | pUC57-Kan_BR29_00094821 | depositor partial sequence | sequence record 230679 | empty_vector
TCGCGCGTTTCGGTGATGACGGTGAAAACCTCTGACACATGCAGCTCCCGGAGACGGTCACAGCTTGTCT
GTAAGCGGATGCCGGGAGCAGACAAGCCCGTCAGGGCGCGTCAGCGGGTGTTGGCGGGTGTCGGGGCTGG
CTTAACTATGCGGCATCAGAGCAGATTGTACTGAGAGTGCACCATATGCGGTGTGAAATACCGCACAGAT
GCGTAAGGAGAAAATACCGCATCAGGCGCCATTCGCCATTCAGGCTGCGCAACTGTTGGGAAGGGCGATC
GGTGCGGGCCTCTTCGCTATTACGCCAGCTGGCGAAAGGGGGATGTGCTGCAAGGCGATTAAGTTGGGTA
ACGCCAGGGTTTTCCCAGTCACGACGTTGTAAAACGACGGCCAGTGAATTGACGCGTATTGGGATATCCC
AATGGCGCGCCGAGCTTGGCTCGAGCATGGTCATAGCTGTTTCCTGTGTGAAATTGTTATCCGCTCACAA
TTCCACACAACATACGAGCCGGAAGCATAAAGTGTAAAGCCTGGGGTGCCTAATGAGTGAGCTAACTCAC
ATTAATTGCGTTGCGCTCACTGCCCGCTTTCCAGTCGGGAAACCTGTCGTGCCAGCTGCATTAATGAATC
GGCCAACGCGCGGGGAGAGGCGGTTTGCGTATTGGGCGCTCTTCCGCTTCCTCGCTCACTGACTCGCTGC
GCTCGGTCGTTCGGCTGCGGCGAGCGGTATCAGCTCACTCAAAGGCGGTAATACGGTTATCCACAGAATC
AGGGGATAACGCAGGAAAGAACATGTGAGCAAAAGGCCAGCAAAAGGCCAGGAACCGTAAAAAGGCCGCG
TTGCTGGCGTTTTTCCATAGGCTCCGCCCCCCTGACGAGCATCACAAAAATCGACGCTCAAGTCAGAGGT
GGCGAAACCCGACAGGACTATAAAGATACCAGGCGTTTCCCCCTGGAAGCTCCCTCGTGCGCTCTCCTGT
TCCGACCCTGCCGCTTACCGGATACCTGTCCGCCTTTCTCCCTTCGGGAAGCGTGGCGCTTTCTCATAGC
TCACGCTGTAGGTATCTCAGTTCGGTGTAGGTCGTTCGCTCCAAGCTGGGCTGTGTGCACGAACCCCCCG
TTCAGCCCGACCGCTGCGCCTTATCCGGTAACTATCGTCTTGAGTCCAACCCGGTAAGACACGACTTATC
GCCACTGGCAGCAGCCACTGGTAACAGGATTAGCAGAGCGAGGTATGTAGGCGGTGCTACAGAGTTCTTG
AAGTGGTGGCCTAACTACGGCTACACTAGAAGAACAGTATTTGGTATCTGCGCTCTGCTGAAGCCAGTTA
CCTTCGGAAAAAGAGTTGGTAGCTCTTGATCCGGCAAACAAACCACCGCTGGTAGCGGTGGTTTTTTTGT
TTGCAAGCAGCAGATTACGCGCAGAAAAAAAGGATCTCAAGAAGATCCTTTGATCTTTTCTACGGGGTCT
GACGCTCAGTGGAACGAAAACTCACGTTAAGGGATTTTGGTCATGAGATTATCAAAAAGGATCTTCACCT
AGATCCTTTTAAATTAAAAATGAAGTTTTAAATCAATCTAAAGTATATATGAGTAAACTTGGTCTGACAG
TTAGAAAAACTCATCGAGCATCAAATGAAACTGCAATTTATTCATATCAGGATTATCAATACCATATTTT
TGAAAAAGCCGTTTCTGTAATGAAGGAGAAAACTCACCGAGGCAGTTCCATAGGATGGCAAGATCCTGGT
ATCGGTCTGCGATTCCGACTCGTCCAACATCAATACAACCTATTAATTTCCCCTCGTCAAAAATAAGGTT
ATCAAGTGAGAAATCACCATGAGTGACGACTGAATCCGGTGAGAATGGCAAAAGTTTATGCATTTCTTTC
CAGACTTGTTCAACAGGCCAGCCATTACGCTCGTCATCAAAATCACTCGCATCAACCAAACCGTTATTCA
TTCGTGATTGCGCCTGAGCGAGACGAAATACGCGATCGCTGTTAAAAGGACAATTACAAACAGGAATCGA
ATGCAACCGGCGCAGGAACACTGCCAGCGCATCAACAATATTTTCACCTGAATCAGGATATTCTTCTAAT
ACCTGGAATGCTGTTTTCCCAGGGATCGCAGTGGTGAGTAACCATGCATCATCAGGAGTACGGATAAAAT
GCTTGATGGTCGGAAGAGGCATAAATTCCGTCAGCCAGTTTAGTCTGACCATCTCATCTGTAACATCATT
GGCAACGCTACCTTTGCCATGTTTCAGAAACAACTCTGGCGCATCGGGCTTCCCATACAATCGATAGATT
GTCGCACCTGATTGCCCGACATTATCGCGAGCCCATTTATACCCATATAAATCAGCATCCATGTTGGAAT
TTAATCGCGGCCTAGAGCAAGACGTTTCCCGTTGAATATGGCTCATACTCTTCCTTTTTCAATATTATTG
AAGCATTTATCAGGGTTATTGTCTCATGAGCGGATACATATTTGAATGTATTTAGAAAAATAAACAAATA
GGGGTTCCGCGCACATTTCCCCGAAAAGTGCCACCTGACGTCTAAGAAACCATTATTATCATGACATTAA
CCTATAAAAATAGGCGTATCACGAGGCCCTTTCGTC
