>Addgene plasmid #121213 | pUC57-Kan_BR29_00094821 | addgene partial sequence | sequence record 237726 | M13-F20 5'-TGTAAAACGACGGCCAGT-3'
TTGGTCTCTAAGCTCATCTTCTAGCAGCAGCAGCAGCTGGTGGATTTCTCAAAGTAGAAGAAACAGTAAA
TTTTTCAACTTGAGTCCAATGAGTAATATTACAATTATGATCAACAGTAATAGAAATTTGATCAGTAATC
AAATTAAAAGTTTTAGCAGTAGATGGACCCATAGTACCAGTTTCAACAACAGCACCTTCAAATCTAATAA
CAATATCACAAATAGACATTAGAGACCAAGTTCATCCCAATGGCGCGCCGAGCTTGGCTCGAGCATGGTC
ATAGCTGTTTCCTGTGTGAAATTGTTATCCGCTCACAATTCCACACAACATACGAGCCGGAAGCATAAAG
TGTAAAGCCTGGGGTGCCTAATGAGTGAGCTAACTCACATTAATTGCGTTGCGCTCACTGCCCGCTTTCC
AGTCGGGAAACCTGTCGTGCCAGCTGCATTAATGAATCGGCCAACGCGCGGGGAGAGGCGGTTTGCGTAT
TGGGCGCTCTTCCGCTTCCTCGCTCACTGACTCGCTGCGCTCGGTCGTTCGGCTGCGGCGAGCGGTATCA
GCTCACTCAAAGGCGGTAATACGGTTATCCACAGAATCAGGGGATAACGCAGGAAAGAACATGTGAGCAA
AAGGCCAGCAAAAGGCCAGGAACCGTAAAAAGGCCGCGTTGCTGGCGTTTTTCCATAGGCTCCGCCCCCC
TGACGAGCATCACAAAAATCGACGCTCAAGTCAGAGGTGGCGAAACCCGACAGGACTATAAAGATACCAG
GCGTTTCCCCCTGGAAGCTCCCTCGTGCGCTCTCCTGTTCCGACCCTGCCGCTTACCGGATACCTGTCCG
CCTTTCTCCCTTCGGGAAGCGTGGCGCTTTCTCATAGCTCACGCTGT
